Addgene plasmid #242684: pCMV-pLenti-ACTA2-M178V (LLH709)
Purpose: Plasmid for expression of ACTA2-M178V cDNA from a lentiviral cassette
Depositing lab: Benjamin Kleinstiver. Depositing organization: Massachusetts General Hospital. Publication: Treatment of a severe vascular disease using a bespoke CRISPR-Cas9 base editor in mice. Alves CRR, Das S, Krishnan V, Ha LL, Fox LR, Stutzman HE, Shamber CE, Kalailingam P, McCarthy S, Lino Cardenas CL, Fong CE, Imai T, Mitra S, Yun S, Wood RK, Benning FMC, Roh K, Lawton J, Kim N, Silverstein RA, Ferreira da Silva J, de la Cruz D, Richa R, Xie J, Gray-Edwards HL, Malhotra R, Chung DY, Chao LH, Tsai SQ, Maguire CA, Lindsay ME, Kleinstiver BP, Musolino PL. Nat Biomed Eng. 2025 Sep 11:10.1038/s41551-025-01499-1. doi: 10.1038/s41551-025-01499-1. PubMed 40935887.
Backbone
  Vector backbone: pCMV-pLenti
  Vector type: Mammalian Expression, Lentiviral
Growth in bacteria
  Bacterial resistance: Ampicillin, 100 μg/mL
  Growth temperature: 37°C
  Growth strain: NEB Stable
  Copy number: High Copy
Gene/Insert
  Gene/Insert name: pLenti-ACTA2-M178V_cDNA (alt names: LLH709; pLenti-ACTA2-M178V)
  Species: Synthetic
  Mutation: ACTA2-M178V
  Promoter: CMV
  Cloning method: Gibson Cloning
Terms and licenses: Academic/Nonprofit Terms; Industry Terms: Not Available to Industry
How to cite: pCMV-pLenti-ACTA2-M178V (LLH709) was a gift from Benjamin Kleinstiver (Addgene plasmid # 242684 ; http://n2t.net/addgene:242684 ; RRID:Addgene_242684)
