[The description below was written by a language model from this plasmid's Addgene catalogue record and pLannotate feature annotations shown in this document.]
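Description:
pCMV-pLenti-ACTA2-M178V (LLH709) is a 9.1 kb lentiviral transfer plasmid for mammalian expression of an ACTA2 (smooth muscle alpha-actin) cDNA carrying the M178V substitution. It is propagated in E. coli through a high-copy ColE1/pUC origin with ampicillin selection (AmpR), and the backbone also retains an f1 origin, lac regulatory remnants and T3/T7 promoters. The viral architecture is that of a third-generation, self-inactivating HIV-1 vector. An RSV promoter drives a truncated 5' LTR, followed by the Ψ packaging signal with a partial gag sequence, the Rev response element for Rev-dependent nuclear export of the genomic RNA, and the cPPT/CTS. A ΔU3 3' LTR followed by an SV40 polyadenylation signal closes the cassette. An SV40 origin lies outside the LTRs.

Between the LTRs, the CMV enhancer/promoter drives the ACTA2 open reading frame, which is flanked by fragments of Gateway attB1 and attB2 sites inherited from the parental vector, although the record lists Gibson assembly as the cloning method. A V5 epitope tag is annotated downstream of attB2, but the record does not show whether it is translated in frame with ACTA2. A WPRE follows to enhance transcript stability and expression. A second unit, the SV40 early promoter driving Emerald GFP, provides a fluorescent marker for identifying transfected or transduced cells. The annotation tool matched the coding sequence to bovine ACTA2, reflecting the high conservation of actins, while the catalogue lists the insert as synthetic, so its species origin is not stated. The stated purpose is expression of the mutant cDNA from a lentiviral cassette, and the associated publication concerns a CRISPR-Cas9 base editor developed to treat a severe vascular disease in mice.
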