Features (pLannotate 1.2.2; 31 found; start..end, strand, type, name):
      1..589     +  rep_origin     ori: high-copy-number ColE1/pMB1/pBR322/pUC origin of replication
    772..864     +  CDS            lacI (fragment): lac repressor; lacI; The lac repressor binds to the lac operator to inhibit transcription in E. coli. This inhibition can be relieved by adding lactose or isopropyl-β-D-thiogalactopyranoside (IPTG).
    877..898     +  protein_bind   CAP binding site: CAP binding activates transcription in the presence of cAMP. E. coli catabolite activator protein
    913..943     +  promoter       lac promoter: promoter for the E. coli lac operon
    951..967     +  protein_bind   lac operator: The lac repressor binds to the lac operator to inhibit transcription in E. coli. This inhibition can be relieved by adding lactose or isopropyl-β-D-thiogalactopyranoside (IPTG). lac repressor encoded by lacI
   1012..1030    +  promoter       T3 promoter: promoter for bacteriophage T3 RNA polymerase
   1058..1284    +  promoter       RSV promoter: Rous sarcoma virus enhancer/promoter
   1285..1465    +  LTR            5' LTR (truncated): truncated 5' long terminal repeat (LTR) from HIV-1
   1512..1637    +  misc_feature   HIV-1 Ψ: packaging signal of human immunodeficiency virus type 1
   1621..1984    +  CDS            HIV-1 gag (fragment): gag protein from human immunodeficiency virus 1; gag
   2130..2363    +  misc_feature   RRE: The Rev response element (RRE) of HIV-1 allows for Rev-dependent mRNA export from the nucleus to the cytoplasm.
   2740..2840    +  CDS            Rev (fragment): human immunodeficiency virus 1 (HIV-1) Rev protein; rev; enhances nuclear export of unspliced and incompletely spliced viral mRNAs
   2859..2976    +  misc_feature   cPPT/CTS: central polypurine tract and central termination sequence of HIV-1
   2999..3302    +  enhancer       CMV enhancer: human cytomegalovirus immediate early enhancer
   3303..3506    +  promoter       CMV promoter: human cytomegalovirus (CMV) immediate early promoter
   3624..3641    +  protein_bind   attB1 (fragment): mutant version of attB; core recombination site for the Gateway® BP reaction BP Clonase™
   3647..4777    +  CDS            ACTA2: ACTA_BOVIN - Also known as ACTSA, ACTVS. Experimental evidence at protein level: Swiss-Prot protein existence level 1. Actins are highly conserved proteins that are involved in various types of cell motility and are ubiquitously expressed in all eukaryotic cells. From Bos taurus (Bovine).
   4785..4802    -  protein_bind   attB2 (fragment): mutant version of attB; core recombination site for the Gateway® BP reaction BP Clonase™
   4856..4897    +  CDS            V5 tag: epitope tag from simian virus 5
   4921..5509    +  misc_feature   WPRE: woodchuck hepatitis virus posttranscriptional regulatory element
   5524..5840    +  promoter       SV40 promoter: SV40 enhancer and early promoter
   5891..6610    +  CDS            EmGFP: Emerald GFP mammalian codon-optimized
   6609..6680    +  CDS            nef (fragment): NEF_HV1Z2 - Experimental evidence at protein level: Swiss-Prot protein existence level 1. Extracellular Nef protein targets CD4(+) T-lymphocytes for apoptosis by interacting with CXCR4 surface receptors. From Human immunodeficiency virus type 1 group M subtype D (isolate Z2/CDC-Z34) (HIV-1).
   6682..6915    +  LTR            3' LTR (ΔU3): self-inactivating 3' long terminal repeat (LTR) from HIV-1
   6987..7108    +  polyA_signal   SV40 poly(A) signal: SV40 polyadenylation signal
   7148..7283    +  rep_origin     SV40 ori: SV40 origin of replication
   7304..7322    -  promoter       T7 promoter: promoter for bacteriophage T7 RNA polymerase
   7330..7485    +  CDS            lacZα (fragment): LacZα fragment of β-galactosidase; lacZ fragment
   7490..7918    +  rep_origin     f1 ori (sequence partly withheld): f1 bacteriophage origin of replication; arrow indicates direction of (+) strand synthesis
   7971..8075    +  promoter       AmpR promoter: bla
   8076..8936    +  CDS            AmpR: β-lactamase; bla; confers resistance to ampicillin, carbenicillin, and related antibiotics
>Addgene plasmid #242684 | pCMV-pLenti-ACTA2-M178V (LLH709) | addgene full sequence | sequence record 488964 | Addgene NGS Result
TTGAGATCCTTTTTTTCTGCGCGTAATCTGCTGCTTGCAAACAAAAAAACCACCGCTACCAGCGGTGGTT
TGTTTGCCGGATCAAGAGCTACCAACTCTTTTTCCGAAGGTAACTGGCTTCAGCAGAGCGCAGATACCAA
ATACTGTTCTTCTAGTGTAGCCGTAGTTAGGCCACCACTTCAAGAACTCTGTAGCACCGCCTACATACCT
CGCTCTGCTAATCCTGTTACCAGTGGCTGCTGCCAGTGGCGATAAGTCGTGTCTTACCGGGTTGGACTCA
AGACGATAGTTACCGGATAAGGCGCAGCGGTCGGGCTGAACGGGGGGTTCGTGCACACAGCCCAGCTTGG
AGCGAACGACCTACACCGAACTGAGATACCTACAGCGTGAGCTATGAGAAAGCGCCACGCTTCCCGAAGG
GAGAAAGGCGGACAGGTATCCGGTAAGCGGCAGGGTCGGAACAGGAGAGCGCACGAGGGAGCTTCCAGGG
GGAAACGCCTGGTATCTTTATAGTCCTGTCGGGTTTCGCCACCTCTGACTTGAGCGTCGATTTTTGTGAT
GCTCGTCAGGGGGGCGGAGCCTATGGAAAAACGCCAGCAACGCGGCCTTTTTACGGTTCCTGGCCTTTTG
CTGGCCTTTTGCTCACATGTTCTTTCCTGCGTTATCCCCTGATTCTGTGGATAACCGTATTACCGCCTTT
GAGTGAGCTGATACCGCTCGCCGCAGCCGAACGACCGAGCGCAGCGAGTCAGTGAGCGAGGAAGCGGAAG
AGCGCCCAATACGCAAACCGCCTCTCCCCGCGCGTTGGCCGATTCATTAATGCAGCTGGCACGACAGGTT
TCCCGACTGGAAAGCGGGCAGTGAGCGCAACGCAATTAATGTGAGTTAGCTCACTCATTAGGCACCCCAG
GCTTTACACTTTATGCTTCCGGCTCGTATGTTGTGTGGAATTGTGAGCGGATAACAATTTCACACAGGAA
ACAGCTATGACCATGATTACGCCAAGCGCGCAATTAACCCTCACTAAAGGGAACAAAAGCTGGAGCTGCA
AGCTTAATGTAGTCTTATGCAATACTCTTGTAGTCTTGCAACATGGTAACGATGAGTTAGCAACATGCCT
TACAAGGAGAGAAAAAGCACCGTGCATGCCGATTGGTGGAAGTAAGGTGGTACGATCGTGCCTTATTAGG
AAGGCAACAGACGGGTCTGACATGGATTGGACGAACCACTGAATTGCCGCATTGCAGAGATATTGTATTT
AAGTGCCTAGCTCGATACATAAACGGGTCTCTCTGGTTAGACCAGATCTGAGCCTGGGAGCTCTCTGGCT
AACTAGGGAACCCACTGCTTAAGCCTCAATAAAGCTTGCCTTGAGTGCTTCAAGTAGTGTGTGCCCGTCT
GTTGTGTGACTCTGGTAACTAGAGATCCCTCAGACCCTTTTAGTCAGTGTGGAAAATCTCTAGCAGTGGC
GCCCGAACAGGGACTTGAAAGCGAAAGGGAAACCAGAGGAGCTCTCTCGACGCAGGACTCGGCTTGCTGA
AGCGCGCACGGCAAGAGGCGAGGGGCGGCGACTGGTGAGTACGCCAAAAATTTTGACTAGCGGAGGCTAG
AAGGAGAGAGATGGGTGCGAGAGCGTCAGTATTAAGCGGGGGAGAATTAGATCGCGATGGGAAAAAATTC
GGTTAAGGCCAGGGGGAAAGAAAAAATATAAATTAAAACATATAGTATGGGCAAGCAGGGAGCTAGAACG
ATTCGCAGTTAATCCTGGCCTGTTAGAAACATCAGAAGGCTGTAGACAAATACTGGGACAGCTACAACCA
TCCCTTCAGACAGGATCAGAAGAACTTAGATCATTATATAATACAGTAGCAACCCTCTATTGTGTGCATC
AAAGGATAGAGATAAAAGACACCAAGGAAGCTTTAGACAAGATAGAGGAAGAGCAAAACAAAAGTAAGAC
CACCGCACAGCAAGCGGCCGCTGATCTTCAGACCTGGAGGAGGAGATATGAGGGACAATTGGAGAAGTGA
ATTATATAAATATAAAGTAGTAAAAATTGAACCATTAGGAGTAGCACCCACCAAGGCAAAGAGAAGAGTG
GTGCAGAGAGAAAAAAGAGCAGTGGGAATAGGAGCTTTGTTCCTTGGGTTCTTGGGAGCAGCAGGAAGCA
CTATGGGCGCAGCGTCAATGACGCTGACGGTACAGGCCAGACAATTATTGTCTGGTATAGTGCAGCAGCA
GAACAATTTGCTGAGGGCTATTGAGGCGCAACAGCATCTGTTGCAACTCACAGTCTGGGGCATCAAGCAG
CTCCAGGCAAGAATCCTGGCTGTGGAAAGATACCTAAAGGATCAACAGCTCCTGGGGATTTGGGGTTGCT
CTGGAAAACTCATTTGCACCACTGCTGTGCCTTGGAATGCTAGTTGGAGTAATAAATCTCTGGAACAGAT
TTGGAATCACACGACCTGGATGGAGTGGGACAGAGAAATTAACAATTACACAAGCTTAATACACTCCTTA
ATTGAAGAATCGCAAAACCAGCAAGAAAAGAATGAACAAGAATTATTGGAATTAGATAAATGGGCAAGTT
TGTGGAATTGGTTTAACATAACAAATTGGCTGTGGTATATAAAATTATTCATAATGATAGTAGGAGGCTT
GGTAGGTTTAAGAATAGTTTTTGCTGTACTTTCTATAGTGAATAGAGTTAGGCAGGGATATTCACCATTA
TCGTTTCAGACCCACCTCCCAACCCCGAGGGGACCCGACAGGCCCGAAGGAATAGAAGAAGAAGGTGGAG
AGAGAGACAGAGACAGATCCATTCGATTAGTGAACGGATCTCGACGGTATCGGTTAACTTTTAAAAGAAA
AGGGGGGATTGGGGGGTACAGTGCAGGGGAAAGAATAGTAGACATAATAGCAACAGACATACAAACTAAA
GAATTACAAAAACAAATTACAAAAATTCAAAATTTTATCGATAAGCTTGGGAGTTCCGCGTTACATAACT
TACGGTAAATGGCCCGCCTGGCTGACCGCCCAACGACCCCCGCCCATTGACGTCAATAATGACGTATGTT
CCCATAGTAACGCCAATAGGGACTTTCCATTGACGTCAATGGGTGGAGTATTTACGGTAAACTGCCCACT
TGGCAGTACATCAAGTGTATCATATGCCAAGTACGCCCCCTATTGACGTCAATGACGGTAAATGGCCCGC
CTGGCATTATGCCCAGTACATGACCTTATGGGACTTTCCTACTTGGCAGTACATCTACGTATTAGTCATC
GCTATTACCATGGTGATGCGGTTTTGGCAGTACATCAATGGGCGTGGATAGCGGTTTGACTCACGGGGAT
TTCCAAGTCTCCACCCCATTGACGTCAATGGGAGTTTGTTTTGGCACCAAAATCAACGGGACTTTCCAAA
ATGTCGTAACAACTCCGCCCCATTGACGCAAATGGGCGGTAGGCGTGTACGGTGGGAGGTCTATATAAGC
AGAGCTCGTTTAGTGAACCGTCAGATCGCCTGGAGACGCCATCCACGCTGTTTTGACCTCCATAGAAGAC
ACCGACTCTAGAGGATCCACTAGTCCAGTGTGGTGGAATTCTGCAGATATCAACAAGTTTGTACAAAAAA
GTTGGCATGTGTGAAGAAGAGGACAGCACTGCCTTGGTGTGTGACAATGGCTCTGGGCTCTGTAAGGCCG
GCTTTGCTGGGGACGATGCTCCCAGGGCTGTTTTCCCATCCATTGTGGGACGTCCCAGACATCAGGGGGT
GATGGTGGGAATGGGACAAAAAGACAGCTACGTGGGTGACGAAGCACAGAGCAAAAGAGGAATCCTGACC
CTGAAGTACCCGATAGAACATGGCATCATCACCAACTGGGACGACATGGAAAAGATCTGGCACCACTCTT
TCTACAATGAGCTTCGTGTTGCCCCTGAAGAGCATCCCACCCTGCTCACGGAGGCACCCCTGAACCCCAA
GGCCAACCGGGAGAAAATGACTCAAATTATGTTTGAGACTTTCAATGTCCCAGCCATGTATGTGGCTATC
CAGGCGGTGCTGTCTCTCTATGCCTCTGGACGCACAACTGGCATCGTGCTGGACTCTGGAGATGGTGTCA
CCCACAATGTCCCCATCTATGAGGGCTATGCCTTGCCCCATGCCATCGTGCGTCTGGATCTGGCTGGCCG
AGATCTCACTGACTACCTCATGAAGATCCTGACTGAGCGTGGCTATTCCTTCGTTACTACTGCTGAGCGT
GAGATTGTCCGGGACATCAAGGAGAAACTGTGTTATGTAGCTCTGGACTTTGAAAATGAGATGGCCACTG
CCGCATCCTCATCCTCCCTTGAGAAGAGTTACGAGTTGCCTGATGGGCAAGTGATCACCATCGGAAATGA
ACGTTTCCGCTGCCCAGAGACCCTGTTCCAGCCATCCTTCATCGGGATGGAGTCTGCTGGCATCCATGAA
ACCACCTACAACAGCATCATGAAGTGTGATATTGACATCAGGAAGGACCTCTATGCTAACAATGTCCTAT
CAGGGGGCACCACTATGTACCCTGGCATTGCCGACCGAATGCAGAAGGAGATCACGGCCCTAGCACCCAG
CACCATGAAGATCAAGATCATTGCCCCTCCGGAGCGCAAATACTCTGTCTGGATCGGTGGCTCCATCCTG
GCCTCTCTGTCCACCTTCCAGCAGATGTGGATCAGCAAACAGGAATACGATGAAGCCGGGCCTTCCATTG
TCCACCGCAAATGCTTCTAACCAACTTTCTTGTACAAAGTGGTTGATATCCAGCACAGTGGCGGCCGCTC
GAGTCTAGAGGGCCCGCGGTTCGAAGGTAAGCCTATCCCTAACCCTCTCCTCGGTCTCGATTCTACGCGT
ACCGGTTAGTAATGATCGACAATCAACCTCTGGATTACAAAATTTGTGAAAGATTGACTGGTATTCTTAA
CTATGTTGCTCCTTTTACGCTATGTGGATACGCTGCTTTAATGCCTTTGTATCATGCTATTGCTTCCCGT
ATGGCTTTCATTTTCTCCTCCTTGTATAAATCCTGGTTGCTGTCTCTTTATGAGGAGTTGTGGCCCGTTG
TCAGGCAACGTGGCGTGGTGTGCACTGTGTTTGCTGACGCAACCCCCACTGGTTGGGGCATTGCCACCAC
CTGTCAGCTCCTTTCCGGGACTTTCGCTTTCCCCCTCCCTATTGCCACGGCGGAACTCATCGCCGCCTGC
CTTGCCCGCTGCTGGACAGGGGCTCGGCTGTTGGGCACTGACAATTCCGTGGTGTTGTCGGGGAAGCTGA
CGTCCTTTCCATGGCTGCTCGCCTGTGTTGCCACCTGGATTCTGCGCGGGACGTCCTTCTGCTACGTCCC
TTCGGCCCTCAATCCAGCGGACCTTCCTTCCCGCGGCCTGCTGCCGGCTCTGCGGCCTCTTCCGCGTCTT
CGCCTTCGCCCTCAGACGAGTCGGATCTCCCTTTGGGCCGCCTCCCCGCCTGGCGATGGTACCGGTGTGG
AAAGTCCCCAGGCTCCCCAGCAGGCAGAAGTATGCAAAGCATGCATCTCAATTAGTCAGCAACCAGGTGT
GGAAAGTCCCCAGGCTCCCCAGCAGGCAGAAGTATGCAAAGCATGCATCTCAATTAGTCAGCAACCATAG
TCCCGCCCCTAACTCCGCCCATCCCGCCCCTAACTCCGCCCAGTTCCGCCCATTCTCCGCCCCATGGCTG
ACTAATTTTTTTTATTTATGCAGAGGCCGAGGCCGCCTCTGCCTCTGAGCTATTCCAGAAGTAGTGAGGA
GGCTTTTTTGGAGGCCTAGGCTTTTGCAAAAAGCTCCCGGGAGCTTGTATATCCATTTTCGGATCTGATC
AGCACCTAGCATGGTGAGCAAGGGCGAGGAGCTGTTCACCGGGGTGGTGCCCATCCTGGTCGAGCTGGAC
GGCGACGTAAACGGCCACAAGTTCAGCGTGTCCGGCGAGGGCGAGGGCGATGCCACCTACGGCAAGCTGA
CCCTGAAGTTCATCTGCACCACCGGCAAGCTGCCCGTGCCCTGGCCCACCCTCGTGACCACCTTCACCTA
CGGCGTGCAGTGCTTCGCCCGCTACCCCGACCACATGAAGCAGCACGACTTCTTCAAGTCCGCCATGCCC
GAAGGCTACGTCCAGGAGCGCACCATCTTCTTCAAGGACGACGGCAACTACAAGACCCGCGCCGAGGTGA
AGTTCGAGGGCGACACCCTGGTGAACCGCATCGAGCTGAAGGGCATCGACTTCAAGGAGGACGGCAACAT
CCTGGGGCACAAGCTGGAGTACAACTACAACAGCCACAAGGTCTATATCACCGCCGACAAGCAGAAGAAC
GGCATCAAGGTGAACTTCAAGACCCGCCACAACATCGAGGACGGCAGCGTGCAGCTCGCCGACCACTACC
AGCAGAACACCCCCATCGGCGACGGCCCCGTGCTGCTGCCCGACAACCACTACCTGAGCACCCAGTCCGC
CCTGAGCAAAGACCCCAACGAGAAGCGCGATCACATGGTCCTGCTGGAGTTCGTGACCGCCGCCGGGATC
ACTCTCGGCATGGACGAGCTGTACAAGTAAGGTACCTTTAAGACCAATGACTTACAAGGCAGCTGTAGAT
CTTAGCCACTTTTTAAAAGAAAAGGGGGGACTGGAAGGGCTAATTCACTCCCAACGAAGACAAGATCTGC
TTTTTGCTTGTACTGGGTCTCTCTGGTTAGACCAGATCTGAGCCTGGGAGCTCTCTGGCTAACTAGGGAA
CCCACTGCTTAAGCCTCAATAAAGCTTGCCTTGAGTGCTTCAAGTAGTGTGTGCCCGTCTGTTGTGTGAC
TCTGGTAACTAGAGATCCCTCAGACCCTTTTAGTCAGTGTGGAAAATCTCTAGCAGTAGTAGTTCATGTC
ATCTTATTATTCAGTATTTATAACTTGCAAAGAAATGAATATCAGAGAGTGAGAGGAACTTGTTTATTGC
AGCTTATAATGGTTACAAATAAAGCAATAGCATCACAAATTTCACAAATAAAGCATTTTTTTCACTGCAT
TCTAGTTGTGGTTTGTCCAAACTCATCAATGTATCTTATCATGTCTGGCTCTAGCTATCCCGCCCCTAAC
TCCGCCCATCCCGCCCCTAACTCCGCCCAGTTCCGCCCATTCTCCGCCCCATGGCTGACTAATTTTTTTT
ATTTATGCAGAGGCCGAGGCCGCCTCGGCCTCTGAGCTATTCCAGAAGTAGTGAGGAGGCTTTTTTGGAG
GCCTAGGGACGTACCCAATTCGCCCTATAGTGAGTCGTATTACGCGCGCTCACTGGCCGTCGTTTTACAA
CGTCGTGACTGGGAAAACCCTGGCGTTACCCAACTTAATCGCCTTGCAGCACATCCCCCTTTCGCCAGCT
GGCGTAATAGCGAAGAGGCCCGCACCGATCGCCCTTCCCAACAGTTGCGCAGCCTGAATGGCGAATGGG
[124 nt withheld, positions 7490-7613]
C
[91 nt withheld, positions 7615-7705]
A
[49 nt withheld, positions 7707-7755]
CCTTTGACGTTGGAGTCCACGTTCTTT
[37 nt withheld, positions 7783-7819]
ACCCTATCTCGGTCTATTCTTTTGATTTATAAGGGATTTTGCCGATTTCGGCCTATTGGTTAAAAAATGA
GCTGATTTAACAAAAATTTAACGCGAATTTTAACAAAATATTAACGCTTACAATTTAGGTGGCACTTTTC
GGGGAAATGTGCGCGGAACCCCTATTTGTTTATTTTTCTAAATACATTCAAATATGTATCCGCTCATGAG
ACAATAACCCTGATAAATGCTTCAATAATATTGAAAAAGGAAGAGTATGAGTATTCAACATTTCCGTGTC
GCCCTTATTCCCTTTTTTGCGGCATTTTGCCTTCCTGTTTTTGCTCACCCAGAAACGCTGGTGAAAGTAA
AAGATGCTGAAGATCAGTTGGGTGCACGAGTGGGTTACATCGAACTGGATCTCAACAGCGGTAAGATCCT
TGAGAGTTTTCGCCCCGAAGAACGTTTTCCAATGATGAGCACTTTTAAAGTTCTGCTATGTGGCGCGGTA
TTATCCCGTATTGACGCCGGGCAAGAGCAACTCGGTCGCCGCATACACTATTCTCAGAATGACTTGGTTG
AGTACTCACCAGTCACAGAAAAGCATCTTACGGATGGCATGACAGTAAGAGAATTATGCAGTGCTGCCAT
AACCATGAGTGATAACACTGCGGCCAACTTACTTCTGACAACGATCGGAGGACCGAAGGAGCTAACCGCT
TTTTTGCACAACATGGGGGATCATGTAACTCGCCTTGATCGTTGGGAACCGGAGCTGAATGAAGCCATAC
CAAACGACGAGCGTGACACCACGATGCCTGTAGCAATGGCAACAACGTTGCGCAAACTATTAACTGGCGA
ACTACTTACTCTAGCTTCCCGGCAACAATTAATAGACTGGATGGAGGCGGATAAAGTTGCAGGACCACTT
CTGCGCTCGGCCCTTCCGGCTGGCTGGTTTATTGCTGATAAATCTGGAGCCGGTGAGCGTGGGTCTCGCG
GTATCATTGCAGCACTGGGGCCAGATGGTAAGCCCTCCCGTATCGTAGTTATCTACACGACGGGGAGTCA
GGCAACTATGGATGAACGAAATAGACAGATCGCTGAGATAGGTGCCTCACTGATTAAGCATTGGTAACTG
TCAGACCAAGTTTACTCATATATACTTTAGATTGATTTAAAACTTCATTTTTAATTTAAAAGGATCTAGG
TGAAGATCCTTTTTGATAATCTCATGACCAAAATCCCTTAACGTGAGTTTTCGTTCCACTGAGCGTCAGA
CCCCGTAGAAAAGATCAAAGGATCTTC
